>Addgene plasmid #190910 | pU6:2-U6:3-tevopreq1 | addgene full sequence | sequence record 373034 | Addgene NGS Result
GAATTCGTTCGACTTGCAGCCTGAAATACGGCACGAGTAGGAAAAGCCGAGTCAAATGCCGAATGCAGAG
TCTCATTACAGCACAATCAACTCAAGAAAAACTCGACACTTTTTTACCATTTGCACTTAAATCCTTTTTT
ATTCGTTATGTATACTTTTTTTGGTCCCTAACCAAAACAAAACCAAACTCTCTTAGTCGTGCCTCTATAT
TTAAAACTATCAATTTATTATAGTCAATAAATCGAACTGTGTTTTCAACAAACGAACAATAGGACACTTT
GATTCTAAAGGAAATTTTGAAAATCTTAAGCAGAGGGTTCTTAAGACCATTTGCCAATTCTTATAATTCT
CAACTGCTCTTTCCTGATGTTGATCATTTATATAGGTATGTTTTCCTCAATACTTCGGGTCTTCGAGAAG
ACCTGTTTTAGAGCTAGAAATAGCAAGTTAAAATAAGGCTAGTCCGTTATCAACTTGAAAAAGTGGCACC
GAGTCGGTGCTTTTTTGCTCACCTGTGATTGCTCCTACTCAAATACAAAAACATCAAATTTTCTGTCAAT
AAAGCATATTTATTTATATTTATTTTACAGGAAAGAATTCCTTTTAAAGTGTATTTTAACCTATAATGAA
AAACGATTAAAAAAAATACATAAAATAATTCGAAAATTTTTGAATAGCCCAGGTTGATAAAAATTCATTT
CATACGTTTTATAACTTATGCCCCTAAGTATTTTTTGACCATAGTGTTTCAATTCTACATTAATTTTACA
GAGTAGAATGAAACGCCACCTACTCAGCCAAGAGGCGAAAAGGTTAGCTCGCCAAGCAGAGAGGGCGCCA
GTGCTCACTACTTTTTATAATTCTCAACTTCTTTTTCCAGACTCAGTTCGTATATATAGACCTATTTTCA
ATTTAACGTCGGGGTCTTCCGTAGTCAAAAGCCTCCGGTCGGAGGCTTTTGACTTGGCTGAGGAGTGCCA
TTAAGCACCGGTGGAGTGACGACCTTCAGCACGTTCGTACTGTTCAACGATGGTGTAATCTTCGTTGTGG
GAGGTGATGTCCAGTTTGATGTCGGTTTTGTAAGCACCCGGCAGCTGAACCGGTTTTTTAGCCATGTAGG
TGGTTTTAACTTCAGCGTCGTAGTGACCACCGTCTTTCAGTTTCAGACGCATTTTGATTTCACCTTTCAG
AGCACCATCTTCCGGGTACATACGTTCGGTGGAAGCTTCCCAACCCATGGTTTTTTTCTGCATAACCGGA
CCGTCGGACGGGAAGTTGGTACCACGCAGTTTAACTTTGTAGATGAACTCACCGTCTTGCAGGGAGGAGT
CCTGGGTAACGGTAACAACACCACCATCTTCGAAGTTCATAACACGTTCCCATTTGAAACCTTCCGGGAA
GGACAGTTTCAGGTAGTCCGGGATGTCAGCCGGGTGTTTAACGTAAGCTTTGGAACCGTACTGGAACTGC
GGGGACAGGATGTCCCAAGCGAACGGCAGCGGACCACCTTTGGTAACTTTCAGTTTAGCGGTCTGGGTAC
CTTCGTACGGACGACCTTCACCTTCACCTTCGATTTCGAACTCGTGACCGTTAACGGAACCTTCCATACG
AACTTTGAAACGCATGAACTCTTTGATAACATCTTCGCTACTCGCCATAGATCATTTCTCCTCTTTCAGA
TCCGTGCTCAGTATCTCTATCACTGATAGGGATGTCAATCTCTATCACTGATAGGGAGGAAGACCTCGCG
GTTCTATCTAGTTACGCGTTAAACCAACTAGAATTTTTTTGCCTACCTGGAGCCTGAGAGTTGTTCAATA
AAATAAAAATGTTTCGTTTTTTTGCTTTCGCCAGTATTTATTATTTTTCATCAATATGTATTCAATTTGG
TATGTATTTAGTAATTGTAATATATAGACAATGGTTTTCCGTTGACGTACATACATCTGACGTGTGTTTA
TTTAGACATAATAGTTATGTTTTCACATCTTTTTAATGTTCGCTTAATGCGTATGCATTCTAGACAATTG
TGCTCGGCAACAGTATATTTGTGGTGTGCCAACCAACAACCTGCAGGAGCTCCAGCTTTTGTTCCCTTTA
GTGAGGGTTAATTGCGCGCTTGGCGTAATCATGGTCATAGCTGTTTCCTGTGTGAAATTGTTATCCGCTC
ACAATTCCACACAACATACGAGCCGGAAGCATAAAGTGTAAAGCCTGGGGTGCCTAATGAGTGAGCTAAC
TCACATTAATTGCGTTGCGCTCACTGCCCGCTTTCCAGTCGGGAAACCTGTCGTGCCAGCTGCATTAATG
AATCGGCCAACGCGCGGGGAGAGGCGGTTTGCGTATTGGGCGCTCTTCCGCTTCCTCGCTCACTGACTCG
CTGCGCTCGGTCGTTCGGCTGCGGCGAGCGGTATCAGCTCACTCAAAGGCGGTAATACGGTTATCCACAG
AATCAGGGGATAACGCAGGAAAGAACATGTGAGCAAAAGGCCAGCAAAAGGCCAGGAACCGTAAAAAGGC
CGCGTTGCTGGCGTTTTTCCATAGGCTCCGCCCCCCTGACGAGCATCACAAAAATCGACGCTCAAGTCAG
AGGTGGCGAAACCCGACAGGACTATAAAGATACCAGGCGTTTCCCCCTGGAAGCTCCCTCGTGCGCTCTC
CTGTTCCGACCCTGCCGCTTACCGGATACCTGTCCGCCTTTCTCCCTTCGGGAAGCGTGGCGCTTTCTCA
TAGCTCACGCTGTAGGTATCTCAGTTCGGTGTAGGTCGTTCGCTCCAAGCTGGGCTGTGTGCACGAACCC
CCCGTTCAGCCCGACCGCTGCGCCTTATCCGGTAACTATCGTCTTGAGTCCAACCCGGTAAGACACGACT
TATCGCCACTGGCAGCAGCCACTGGTAACAGGATTAGCAGAGCGAGGTATGTAGGCGGTGCTACAGAGTT
CTTGAAGTGGTGGCCTAACTACGGCTACACTAGAAGAACAGTATTTGGTATCTGCGCTCTGCTGAAGCCA
GTTACCTTCGGAAAAAGAGTTGGTAGCTCTTGATCCGGCAAACAAACCACCGCTGGTAGCGGTGGTTTTT
TTGTTTGCAAGCAGCAGATTACGCGCAGAAAAAAAGGATCTCAAGAAGATCCTTTGATCTTTTCTACGGG
GTCTGACGCTCAGTGGAACGAAAACTCACGTTAAGGGATTTTGGTCATGAGATTATCAAAAAGGATCTTC
ACCTAGATCCTTTTAAATTAAAAATGAAGTTTTAAATCAATCTAAAGTATATATGAGTAAACTTGGTCTG
ACAGTTACCAATGCTTAATCAGTGAGGCACCTATCTCAGCGATCTGTCTATTTCGTTCATCCATAGTTGC
CTGACTCCCCGTCGTGTAGATAACTACGATACGGGAGGGCTTACCATCTGGCCCCAGTGCTGCAATGATA
CCGCGAGACCCACGCTCACCGGCTCCAGATTTATCAGCAATAAACCAGCCAGCCGGAAGGGCCGAGCGCA
GAAGTGGTCCTGCAACTTTATCCGCCTCCATCCAGTCTATTAATTGTTGCCGGGAAGCTAGAGTAAGTAG
TTCGCCAGTTAATAGTTTGCGCAACGTTGTTGCCATTGCTACAGGCATCGTGGTGTCACGCTCGTCGTTT
GGTATGGCTTCATTCAGCTCCGGTTCCCAACGATCAAGGCGAGTTACATGATCCCCCATGTTGTGCAAAA
AAGCGGTTAGCTCCTTCGGTCCTCCGATCGTTGTCAGAAGTAAGTTGGCCGCAGTGTTATCACTCATGGT
TATGGCAGCACTGCATAATTCTCTTACTGTCATGCCATCCGTAAGATGCTTTTCTGTGACTGGTGAGTAC
TCAACCAAGTCATTCTGAGAATAGTGTATGCGGCGACCGAGTTGCTCTTGCCCGGCGTCAATACGGGATA
ATACCGCGCCACATAGCAGAACTTTAAAAGTGCTCATCATTGGAAAACGTTCTTCGGGGCGAAAACTCTC
AAGGATCTTACCGCTGTTGAGATCCAGTTCGATGTAACCCACTCGTGCACCCAACTGATCTTCAGCATCT
TTTACTTTCACCAGCGTTTCTGGGTGAGCAAAAACAGGAAGGCAAAATGCCGCAAAAAAGGGAATAAGGG
CGACACGGAAATGTTGAATACTCATACTCTTCCTTTTTCAATATTATTGAAGCATTTATCAGGGTTATTG
TCTCATGAGCGGATACATATTTGAATGTATTTAGAAAAATAAACAAATAGGGGTTCCGCGCACATTTCCC
CGAAAAGTGCCACCTG
[124 nt withheld, positions 4287-4410]
C
[91 nt withheld, positions 4412-4502]
A
[49 nt withheld, positions 4504-4552]
CCTTTGACGTTGGAGTCCACGTTCTTT
[37 nt withheld, positions 4580-4616]
ACCCTATCTCGGTCTATTCTTTTGATTTATAAGGGATTTTGCCGATTTCGGCCTATTGGTTAAAAAAATG
AGCTGATTTAACAAAAATTTAACGCGAATTTTAACAAAATATTAACGCTTACAATTTCCATTCGCCATTC
AGGCTGCGCAACTGTTGGGAAGGGCGATCGGTGCGGGCCTCTTCGCTATTACGCCAGCTGGCGAAAGGGG
GATGTGCTGCAAGGCGATTAAGTTGGGTAACGCCAGGGTTTTCCCAGTCACGACGTTGTAAAACGACGGC
CAGTGAGCGCGCGTAATACGACTCACTATAGGGCGAATTGGGTACAAGCTTGGATTTATTTTGTTATGTT
ATATGTATTATATGTCAGACATAAAGAAAAGGAACACATCAAATGTGATAACAAAGACTAAACAAGTAAT
TTTATTACACCAAAACGACAAAACAGTAGGCAGAACAAACAACGCATAGCCAAACATTGACGAATTGGAT
ACCCTGCCGATTGTCAGACACTTTTGTTGATCAGTTTCTTGCGAATGGTCTCGTCCAGCGGTGGAATCGC
CTCGCGGGGAATCAGAAAAGTGGACAGATTGAACAGATCCAGAAACACCTTGTACCGATCACTGAAACCA
AAAAAAAACAAAGGGAGAACAGTTTGAGTTCATTGATCCCCGATATAATCACATCTGCGATGATCACCTG
AGAGTGGAGCGCAGATATTGATATCCAGACGAGCCACCAGTGCCCAACTGTTGGGATCCAATCATGCGTT
GCACCATGATCACGTGATTGTCTGCGGCGGGAATAGAAAGTATTTGGTTAGGAAAACCAGTCTTAAACAT
AAGATATATTTATAAAAGAGTATCAAAGAATGCAATACTTACATCTCCACTTGGTTATTAACGAGTCGAT
GTCCATGAGCAGGGTGAGCAACTGGTGTGGTTGGCTGAACCTGGGTTCATCCCTATAGAAGGTGATCATG
ATGGCTCCCTGAAGGGCACGATGGCTAAACCGGCGATCCCCACGACGCACCAGTGCATCGTGCACTGCCG
GATCAAAGATGGAGCGATACACCTCGCGTCGCTTCTCAATGTCCATGAGGCGGTAGTTTTTCGCCTTCTC
CACGGGCTCCTCCATGGCGCTCTGTACCTGCGCCTCCAGGAATCGATCGACGCTCTCCTGAAACTTGGCC
CAGAAGTTGAAGCCACTCTCCTCCAGTCCGGGCGTCCTCTCCAGCCATCGCTGCACTAGCTCCAGTAGCG
AGGGATCTTTCTCCGAGTTGCGAATCGAGTTCCGCGCCTCCTCGTCGCTAAAGACATCCGAGTACTTCTG
GTTGTATCTCACCCGCTGCTCTGTCAGAACTCCCAGCTTGTTCTCGATCAAACGGAACTGCAGCGACTGA
AAACCAGATGCGGGTGCCAGGTACTTGCGGAAGTCCATGAAGTCTAGCGGGGTCATGGTCTCCAGAATGG
GCACTTGGTCCACCAGGAGCTGTACAAAGGAAGTTATAAACGGATTTTGGTAAGAGATTCAGAAAGCACT
CACTTTTAGAATCAGAACCACTCGGTTCAGTCGCTTGACAATCTCCAGCGTCTTGGTTTCATCGATGACC
TCTGCATCCAACATGTCTCGTATGGAGTCGAACTCAAAGATGATCTGCTTGAACCAAAGCTCGTAGGCTG
TGGCGAAGGTACTTAAATGCCATTGAGTGTTGTCATCAAAGTTGTAAACCTACTCACCCTGGTGCGTGAT
GATGAACAGATGCTCATCGTGCACGGGTCGCTTGTCCTCCTCGGACAGCATACACTGGGCATCCAGCAGT
TTGTCCAGCATCAGATACTCTCCATAGATTTTGCCCACTTCCGTGGTTAATGGCACCGCCGAATCATCGT
GATCGTTTCTGTATGGGTTTGAATTGAATCGCAGAACTGAAGATCGATTGGCATTCCTGGACAGCACGTG
CTGGTGCTCACCCGTTTCCTGCATAGGGACAGCTCATGGTGCACAGCTCAGATCAGATCGTGACTCCTCG
AGCGGCGGATGCTGGCGAACTGATCTCCGCCAGCGGACCGGAGATGAGACCCCAGCGAACCGATAACAGA
GCGAGAGAGCTCCAGTTCCGACTGATTGCACAGTCGGTGATCTGGGCGATGGGCACTGCCAGATAGGCTG
GGAATTATCAATCACTTGAGGTGAAAGTGCGGCGCACACAAATCCAAGCTTGATATCATCGATCTCGAGG
CTGCATCCAACGCGTTGGGAGCTCTCCGGATCAATTCGGCTTCAGGTACCGTCGACGATGTAGGTCACGG
TCTCGAAGCCGCGGTGCGGGTGCCAGGGCGTGCCCTTGGGCTCCCCGGGCGCGTACTCCACCTCACCCAT
CTGGTCCATCATGATGAACGGGTCGAGGTGGCGGTAGTTGATCCCGGCGAACGCGCGGCGCACCGGGAAG
CCCTCGCCCTCGAAACCGCTGGGCGCGGTGGTCACGGTGAGCACGGGACGTGCGACGGCGTCGGCTGGTG
CGGATACGCGGGGCAGCGTCAGCGGGTTCTCGACGGTCACGGCGGGCATGTCGACAAGCCGAATTGATCC
ACTAGAAGGCCTAATTCGGTACACTAGTTGGCCACGTAATAAGTGTGCGTTGAATTTATTCGCAAAAACA
TTGCATATTTTCGGCAAAGTAAAATTTTGTTGCATACCTTATCAAAAAATAAGTGCTGCATACTTTTTAG
AGAAACCAAATAATTTTTTATTGCATACCCGTTTTTAATAAAATACATTGCATACCCTCTTTTAATAAAA
AATATTGCATACTTTGACGAAACAAATTTTCGTTGCATACCCAATAAAAGATTATTATATTGCATACCCG
TTTTTAATAAAATACATTGCATACCCTCTTTTAATAAAGAATATTGCATACGTTGACGAAACAAATTTTC
GTTGCATACCCAATAAAAGATTATTATATTGCATACCTTTTCTTGCCATACCATTTAGCCGATCAATTGA
GATCT
Features (pLannotate 1.2.2; 21 found; start..end, strand, type, name):
      7..406     +  promoter       dU6-2 promoter: RNA polymerase III promoter for Drosophila U6-2 snRNA (Das et al., 1987)
    425..500     +  misc_RNA       gRNA scaffold: guide RNA scaffold for the Streptococcus pyogenes CRISPR/Cas9 system
    501..921     +  promoter       dU6-3 promoter: RNA polymerase III promoter for Drosophila U6-3 snRNA (Port et al., 2014)
    933..964     -  terminator     tonB terminator: bidirectional E. coli tonB-P14 transcription terminator
    984..1658    -  CDS            mRFP1: mRFP1 is a basic (constitutively fluorescent) red fluorescent protein published in 2002, derived from Discosoma sp.. It is reported to be a somewhat slowly-maturing monomer with low acid sensitivity.
   1684..1737    -  promoter       PLtetO-1 promoter (fragment): modified phage lambda PL promoter with tet operator sites (Lutz and Bujard, 1997)
   2025..2070    +  protein_bind   gypsy insulator (fragment): chromatin insulator from Drosophila Su(Hw), CP190, and Mod(mdg4)67.2
   2095..2113    -  promoter       T3 promoter: promoter for bacteriophage T3 RNA polymerase
   2158..2174    -  protein_bind   lac operator: The lac repressor binds to the lac operator to inhibit transcription in E. coli. This inhibition can be relieved by adding lactose or isopropyl-β-D-thiogalactopyranoside (IPTG). lac repressor encoded by lacI
   2182..2212    -  promoter       lac promoter: promoter for the E. coli lac operon
   2227..2248    -  protein_bind   CAP binding site: CAP binding activates transcription in the presence of cAMP. E. coli catabolite activator protein
   2261..2353    -  CDS            lacI (fragment): lac repressor; lacI; The lac repressor binds to the lac operator to inhibit transcription in E. coli. This inhibition can be relieved by adding lactose or isopropyl-β-D-thiogalactopyranoside (IPTG).
   2536..3124    -  rep_origin     ori: high-copy-number ColE1/pMB1/pBR322/pUC origin of replication
   3295..4155    -  CDS            AmpR: β-lactamase; bla; confers resistance to ampicillin, carbenicillin, and related antibiotics
   4156..4260    -  promoter       AmpR promoter: bla
   4287..4645    +  rep_origin     f1 ori (sequence partly withheld): f1 bacteriophage origin of replication; arrow indicates direction of (+) strand synthesis
   4747..4902    -  CDS            lacZα (fragment): LacZα fragment of β-galactosidase; lacZ fragment
   4910..4928    +  promoter       T7 promoter: promoter for bacteriophage T7 RNA polymerase
   5120..6613    -  CDS            vermilion (fragment): tryptophan oxygenase selectable marker, required to synthesize the brown eye pigment in Drosophila
   6928..6997    +  protein_bind   attB: attB site for the φC31 integrase (Groth et al., 2000) phage φC31 integrase
   7239..7624    +  protein_bind   gypsy insulator: chromatin insulator from Drosophila Su(Hw), CP190, and Mod(mdg4)67.2
