[The description below was written by a language model from this plasmid's Addgene catalogue record and pLannotate feature annotations shown in this document.]
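Description:
pU6:2-U6:3-tevopreq1 is an empty cloning backbone derived from pCFD3 for prime editing in Drosophila. It is designed to express two guide RNAs from one plasmid: a nicking sgRNA and an engineered pegRNA (epegRNA). It is propagated in E. coli through a high-copy ColE1/pUC-type origin with ampicillin selection (AmpR). It also retains an f1 origin and remnants of a lacZα/lac promoter region flanked by T3 and T7 promoters, inherited from the parental cloning vector.

The payload consists of two Drosophila RNA polymerase III promoters in tandem. The dU6-2 promoter sits just upstream of an S. pyogenes Cas9 gRNA scaffold, the arrangement expected for the nicking sgRNA. The dU6-3 promoter follows and is intended to drive the epegRNA. Immediately downstream of dU6-3, in reverse orientation, lies a bacterial mRFP1 cassette with a PLtetO-1 promoter fragment and a tonB terminator. This is most plausibly a visual drop-out marker that is replaced when the pegRNA sequence is cloned in, although the record does not say so explicitly. The name indicates a tevopreQ1 motif, the structured 3' pseudoknot that protects pegRNAs from degradation, but it is not annotated in the feature table.

For transgenesis, the plasmid carries a φC31 attB site for site-specific integration into attP landing sites. It also carries the vermilion gene, whose eye-colour rescue allows transformants to be identified in a vermilion mutant background. Gypsy insulator sequences (one full-length and one fragment) help shield the integrated cassette from chromatin position effects. Once guides are inserted, the construct can be used for insect expression as a plasmid or to generate transgenic flies that supply both guide RNAs. No prime editor protein is encoded here, so it must be supplied separately.
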