Addgene plasmid #190910: pU6:2-U6:3-tevopreq1
Purpose: Expression of nicking sgRNA and epegRNA under control of separate Drosophila U6:2 and U6:3 promoters. Can be used to generate transgenic flies with vermillion+ selection.
Depositing lab: Norbert Perrimon. Depositing organization: Harvard Medical School.
Backbone
  Vector backbone: pCFD3
  Vector type: Insect Expression, CRISPR
Growth in bacteria
  Bacterial resistance: Ampicillin, 100 μg/mL
  Growth temperature: 37°C
  Growth strain: DH5alpha
  Copy number: Unknown
Gene/Insert
  Gene/Insert name: Empty Backbone
Terms and licenses: Academic/Nonprofit Terms; Industry Terms: Not Available to Industry
How to cite: pU6:2-U6:3-tevopreq1 was a gift from Norbert Perrimon (Addgene plasmid # 190910 ; http://n2t.net/addgene:190910 ; RRID:Addgene_190910)
